>Addgene plasmid #69840 | pEGFP-C3-PLK4-S305E-3xFLAG | depositor full sequence | sequence record 123879 | pEGFP-C3-PLK4-S305E-3xFLAG sequence 7704 bps
ATGGTGAGCAAGGGCGAGGAGCTGTTCACCGGGGTGGTGCCCATCCTGGTCGAGCTGGACGGCGACGTAA
ACGGCCACAAGTTCAGCGTGTCCGGCGAGGGCGAGGGCGATGCCACCTACGGCAAGCTGACCCTGAAGTT
CATCTGCACCACCGGCAAGCTGCCCGTGCCCTGGCCCACCCTCGTGACCACCCTGACCTACGGCGTGCAG
TGCTTCAGCCGCTACCCCGACCACATGAAGCAGCACGACTTCTTCAAGTCCGCCATGCCCGAAGGCTACG
TCCAGGAGCGCACCATCTTCTTCAAGGACGACGGCAACTACAAGACCCGCGCCGAGGTGAAGTTCGAGGG
CGACACCCTGGTGAACCGCATCGAGCTGAAGGGCATCGACTTCAAGGAGGACGGCAACATCCTGGGGCAC
AAGCTGGAGTACAACTACAACAGCCACAACGTCTATATCATGGCCGACAAGCAGAAGAACGGCATCAAGG
TGAACTTCAAGATCCGCCACAACATCGAGGACGGCAGCGTGCAGCTCGCCGACCACTACCAGCAGAACAC
CCCCATCGGCGACGGCCCCGTGCTGCTGCCCGACAACCACTACCTGAGCACCCAGTCCGCCCTGAGCAAA
GACCCCAACGAGAAGCGCGATCACATGGTCCTGCTGGAGTTCGTGACCGCCGCCGGGATCACTCTCGGCA
TGGACGAGCTGTACAAGTACTCAGATCTCGAGCTCAAGCTTGGTACCATGGCGACCTGCATCGGGGAGAA
GATCGAGGATTTTAAAGTTGGAAATCTGCTTGGTAAAGGATCATTTGCTGGTGTCTACAGAGCTGAGTCC
ATTCACACTGGTTTGGAAGTTGCAATCAAAATGATAGATAAGAAAGCCATGTACAAAGCAGGAATGGTAC
AGAGAGTCCAAAATGAGGTGAAAATACATTGCCAATTGAAACATCCTTCTATCTTGGAGCTTTATAACTA
TTTTGAAGATAGCAATTATGTGTATCTGGTATTAGAAATGTGCCATAATGGAGAAATGAACAGGTATCTA
AAGAATAGAGTGAAACCCTTCTCAGAAAATGAAGCTCGACACTTCATGCACCAGATCATCACAGGGATGT
TGTATCTTCATTCTCATGGTATACTACACCGGGACCTCACACTTTCTAACCTCCTACTGACTCGTAATAT
GAACATCAAGATTGCTGATTTTGGGCTGGCAACTCAACTGAAAATGCCACATGAAAAGCACTATACATTA
TGTGGAACTCCTAACTACATTTCACCAGAAATTGCCACTCGAAGTGCACATGGCCTTGAATCTGATGTTT
GGTCCCTGGGCTGTATGTTTTATACATTACTTATCGGGAGACCACCCTTCGACACTGACACAGTCAAGAA
CACATTAAATAAAGTAGTATTGGCAGATTATGAAATGCCATCTTTTTTGTCAATAGAGGCCAAGGACCTT
ATTCACCAGTTACTTCGTAGAAATCCAGCAGATCGTTTAAGTCTGTCTTCAGTATTGGACCATCCTTTTA
TGTCCCGAAATTCTTCAACAAAAAGTAAAGATTTAGGAACTGTGGAAGACTCAATTGATAGTGGGCATGC
CACAATTTCTACTGCAATTACAGCTTCTTCCAGTACCAGTATAAGTGGTGAATTATTTGACAAAAGAAGA
CTTTTGATTGGTCAGCCACTCCCAAATAAAATGACTGTATTTCCAAAGAATAAAAGTTCAACTGATTTTT
CTTCTTCAGGAGATGGAAACAGTTTTTATACTCAGTGGGGAAATCAAGAAACCAGTAATAGTGGAAGGGG
AAGAGTAATTCAAGATGCAGAAGAAAGGCCACATTCTCGATACCTTCGTAGAGCTTATTCCTCTGATAGA
TCTGGCACTTCTAATAGTCAGTCTCAAGCAAAAACATATACAATGGAACGATGTCACTCAGCAGAAATGC
TTTCAGTGTCCAAAAGATCAGGAGGAGGTGAAAATGAAGAGAGGTACTCACCCACAGACAACAATGCCAA
CATTTTTAACTTCTTTAAAGAAAAGACATCCAGTAGTTCTGGATCTTTTGAAAGACCTGATAACAATCAA
GCACTCTCCAATCATCTTTGTCCAGGAAAAACTCCTTTTCCATTTGCAGACCCGACACCTCAGACTGAAA
CCGTACAACAGTGGTTTGGGAATCTGCAAATAAATGCTCATTTAAGAAAAACTACTGAATATGACAGCAT
CAGCCCAAACCGGGACTTCCAGGGCCATCCAGATTTGCAGAAGGACACATCAAAAAATGCCTGGACTGAT
ACAAAAGTCAAAAAGAACTCTGATGCTTCTGATAATGCACATTCTGTAAAACAGCAAAATACCATGAAAT
ATATGACTGCACTTCACAGTAAACCTGAGATAATCCAACAAGAATGTGTTTTTGGCTCAGATCCTCTTTC
TGAACAGAGCAAGACTAGGGGTATGGAGCCACCATGGGGTTATCAGAATCGTACATTAAGAAGCATTACA
TCTCCGTTGGTTGCTCACAGGTTAAAACCAATCAGACAGAAAACCAAAAAGGCTGTGGTGAGCATACTTG
ATTCAGAGGAGGTGTGTGTGGAGCTTGTAAAGGAGTATGCATCTCAAGAATATGTGAAAGAAGTTCTTCA
GATATCTAGTGATGGAAATACGATCACTATTTATTATCCAAATGGTGGTAGAGGTTTTCCTCTTGCTGAT
AGACCACCCTCACCTACTGACAACATCAGTAGGTACAGCTTTGACAATTTACCAGAAAAATACTGGCGAA
AATATCAATATGCTTCCAGGTTTGTACAGCTTGTAAGATCTAAATCTCCCAAAATCACTTATTTTACAAG
ATATGCTAAATGCATTTTGATGGAGAATTCTCCTGGTGCTGATTTTGAGGTTTGGTTTTATGATGGGGTA
AAAATACACAAAACAGAAGATTTCATTCAGGTGATTGAAAAGACAGGGAAGTCTTACACTTTAAAAAGTG
AAAGTGAAGTTAATAGCTTGAAAGAGGAGATAAAAATGTATATGGACCATGCTAATGAGGGTCATCGTAT
TTGTTTAGCACTGGAATCCATAATTTCAGAAGAGGAAAGGAAAACTAGGAGTGCTCCCTTTTTCCCAATA
ATCATAGGAAGAAAACCTGGTAGTACTAGTTCACCTAAGGCCTTATCACCTCCTCCTTCTGTGGACTCAA
ATTACCCAACGAGAGATAGAGCATCTTTCAACAGAATGGTCATGCATAGTGCTGCTTCTCCAACACAGGC
ACCAATCCTTAATCCCTCTATGGTTACAAATGAAGGACTTGGTCTTACAACTACAGCTTCTGGAACAGAC
ATCTCTTCTAATAGTCTAAAAGATTGTCTTCCTAAATCAGCACAACTTTTGAAATCTGTTTTTGTGAAAA
ATGTTGGTTGGGCTACACAGTTAACTAGTGGAGCTGTGTGGGTTCAGTTTAATGATGGGTCCCAGTTGGT
TGTGCAGGCAGGAGTGTCTTCTATCAGTTATACCTCACCAAATGGTCAAACAACTAGGTATGGAGAAAAT
GAAAAATTACCAGACTACATCAAACAGAAATTACAGTGTCTGTCTTCCATCCTTTTGATGTTTTCTAATC
CGACTCCTAATTTTCATAAGCTTCGAATTCTGCAGTCGACGATGGACTACAAAGACCATGACGGTGATTA
TAAAGATCATGATATCGATTACAAGGATGACGATGACAAAGGATCCACCGGATCTAGATAACTGATCATA
ATCAGCCATACCACATTTGTAGAGGTTTTACTTGCTTTAAAAAACCTCCCACACCTCCCCCTGAACCTGA
AACATAAAATGAATGCAATTGTTGTTGTTAACTTGTTTATTGCAGCTTATAATGGTTACAAATAAAGCAA
TAGCATCACAAATTTCACAAATAAAGCATTTTTTTCACTGCATTCTAGTTGTGGTTTGTCCAAACTCATC
AATGTATCTTAACGCGTAAATTGTAAGCGTTAATATTTTGTTAAAATTCGCGTTAAATTTTTGTTAAATC
AGCTCATTTTTTAACCAATAGGCCGAAATCGGCAAAATCCCTTATAAATCAAAAGAATAGACCGAGATAG
GGT
[37 nt withheld, positions 4134-4170]
AAAGAACGTGGACTCCAACGTCAAAGG
[49 nt withheld, positions 4198-4246]
T
[91 nt withheld, positions 4248-4338]
G
[124 nt withheld, positions 4340-4463]
CAGGTGGCACTTTTCGGGGAAATGTGCGCGGAACCCCTATTTGTTTATTTTTCTAAATACATTCAAATAT
GTATCCGCTCATGAGACAATAACCCTGATAAATGCTTCAATAATATTGAAAAAGGAAGAGTCCTGAGGCG
GAAAGAACCAGCTGTGGAATGTGTGTCAGTTAGGGTGTGGAAAGTCCCCAGGCTCCCCAGCAGGCAGAAG
TATGCAAAGCATGCATCTCAATTAGTCAGCAACCAGGTGTGGAAAGTCCCCAGGCTCCCCAGCAGGCAGA
AGTATGCAAAGCATGCATCTCAATTAGTCAGCAACCATAGTCCCGCCCCTAACTCCGCCCATCCCGCCCC
TAACTCCGCCCAGTTCCGCCCATTCTCCGCCCCATGGCTGACTAATTTTTTTTATTTATGCAGAGGCCGA
GGCCGCCTCGGCCTCTGAGCTATTCCAGAAGTAGTGAGGAGGCTTTTTTGGAGGCCTAGGCTTTTGCAAA
GATCGATCAAGAGACAGGATGAGGATCGTTTCGCATGATTGAACAAGATGGATTGCACGCAGGTTCTCCG
GCCGCTTGGGTGGAGAGGCTATTCGGCTATGACTGGGCACAACAGACAATCGGCTGCTCTGATGCCGCCG
TGTTCCGGCTGTCAGCGCAGGGGCGCCCGGTTCTTTTTGTCAAGACCGACCTGTCCGGTGCCCTGAATGA
ACTGCAAGACGAGGCAGCGCGGCTATCGTGGCTGGCCACGACGGGCGTTCCTTGCGCAGCTGTGCTCGAC
GTTGTCACTGAAGCGGGAAGGGACTGGCTGCTATTGGGCGAAGTGCCGGGGCAGGATCTCCTGTCATCTC
ACCTTGCTCCTGCCGAGAAAGTATCCATCATGGCTGATGCAATGCGGCGGCTGCATACGCTTGATCCGGC
TACCTGCCCATTCGACCACCAAGCGAAACATCGCATCGAGCGAGCACGTACTCGGATGGAAGCCGGTCTT
GTCGATCAGGATGATCTGGACGAAGAGCATCAGGGGCTCGCGCCAGCCGAACTGTTCGCCAGGCTCAAGG
CGAGCATGCCCGACGGCGAGGATCTCGTCGTGACCCATGGCGATGCCTGCTTGCCGAATATCATGGTGGA
AAATGGCCGCTTTTCTGGATTCATCGACTGTGGCCGGCTGGGTGTGGCGGACCGCTATCAGGACATAGCG
TTGGCTACCCGTGATATTGCTGAAGAGCTTGGCGGCGAATGGGCTGACCGCTTCCTCGTGCTTTACGGTA
TCGCCGCTCCCGATTCGCAGCGCATCGCCTTCTATCGCCTTCTTGACGAGTTCTTCTGAGCGGGACTCTG
GGGTTCGAAATGACCGACCAAGCGACGCCCAACCTGCCATCACGAGATTTCGATTCCACCGCCGCCTTCT
ATGAAAGGTTGGGCTTCGGAATCGTTTTCCGGGACGCCGGCTGGATGATCCTCCAGCGCGGGGATCTCAT
GCTGGAGTTCTTCGCCCACCCTAGGGGGAGGCTAACTGAAACACGGAAGGAGACAATACCGGAAGGAACC
CGCGCTATGACGGCAATAAAAAGACAGAATAAAACGCACGGTGTTGGGTCGTTTGTTCATAAACGCGGGG
TTCGGTCCCAGGGCTGGCACTCTGTCGATACCCCACCGAGACCCCATTGGGGCCAATACGCCCGCGTTTC
TTCCTTTTCCCCACCCCACCCCCCAAGTTCGGGTGAAGGCCCAGGGCTCGCAGCCAACGTCGGGGCGGCA
GGCCCTGCCATAGCCTCAGGTTACTCATATATACTTTAGATTGATTTAAAACTTCATTTTTAATTTAAAA
GGATCTAGGTGAAGATCCTTTTTGATAATCTCATGACCAAAATCCCTTAACGTGAGTTTTCGTTCCACTG
AGCGTCAGACCCCGTAGAAAAGATCAAAGGATCTTCTTGAGATCCTTTTTTTCTGCGCGTAATCTGCTGC
TTGCAAACAAAAAAACCACCGCTACCAGCGGTGGTTTGTTTGCCGGATCAAGAGCTACCAACTCTTTTTC
CGAAGGTAACTGGCTTCAGCAGAGCGCAGATACCAAATACTGTCCTTCTAGTGTAGCCGTAGTTAGGCCA
CCACTTCAAGAACTCTGTAGCACCGCCTACATACCTCGCTCTGCTAATCCTGTTACCAGTGGCTGCTGCC
AGTGGCGATAAGTCGTGTCTTACCGGGTTGGACTCAAGACGATAGTTACCGGATAAGGCGCAGCGGTCGG
GCTGAACGGGGGGTTCGTGCACACAGCCCAGCTTGGAGCGAACGACCTACACCGAACTGAGATACCTACA
GCGTGAGCTATGAGAAAGCGCCACGCTTCCCGAAGGGAGAAAGGCGGACAGGTATCCGGTAAGCGGCAGG
GTCGGAACAGGAGAGCGCACGAGGGAGCTTCCAGGGGGAAACGCCTGGTATCTTTATAGTCCTGTCGGGT
TTCGCCACCTCTGACTTGAGCGTCGATTTTTGTGATGCTCGTCAGGGGGGCGGAGCCTATGGAAAAACGC
CAGCAACGCGGCCTTTTTACGGTTCCTGGCCTTTTGCTGGCCTTTTGCTCACATGTTCTTTCCTGCGTTA
TCCCCTGATTCTGTGGATAACCGTATTACCGCCATGCATTAGTTATTAATAGTAATCAATTACGGGGTCA
TTAGTTCATAGCCCATATATGGAGTTCCGCGTTACATAACTTACGGTAAATGGCCCGCCTGGCTGACCGC
CCAACGACCCCCGCCCATTGACGTCAATAATGACGTATGTTCCCATAGTAACGCCAATAGGGACTTTCCA
TTGACGTCAATGGGTGGAGTATTTACGGTAAACTGCCCACTTGGCAGTACATCAAGTGTATCATATGCCA
AGTACGCCCCCTATTGACGTCAATGACGGTAAATGGCCCGCCTGGCATTATGCCCAGTACATGACCTTAT
GGGACTTTCCTACTTGGCAGTACATCTACGTATTAGTCATCGCTATTACCATGGTGATGCGGTTTTGGCA
GTACATCAATGGGCGTGGATAGCGGTTTGACTCACGGGGATTTCCAAGTCTCCACCCCATTGACGTCAAT
GGGAGTTTGTTTTGGCACCAAAATCAACGGGACTTTCCAAAATGTCGTAACAACTCCGCCCCATTGACGC
AAATGGGCGGTAGGCGTGTACGGTGGGAGGTCTATATAAGCAGAGCTGGTTTAGTGAACCGTCAGATCCG
CTAGCGCTACCGGTCGCCACC
Features (pLannotate 1.2.2; 17 found; start..end, strand, type, name):
      1..717     +  CDS            EGFP: EGFP is a basic (constitutively fluorescent) green fluorescent protein published in 1996, derived from Aequorea victoria. It is reported to be a rapidly-maturing weak dimer with moderate acid sensitivity.
    719..741     +  misc_feature   MCS (fragment): multiple cloning site
    748..3657    +  CDS            PLK4: PLK4_HUMAN - Also known as SAK, STK18. Experimental evidence at protein level: Swiss-Prot protein existence level 1. Serine/threonine-protein kinase that plays a central role in centriole duplication. Able to trigger procentriole formation on the surface of the parental centriole cylinder, leading to the recruitment of centriole biogenesis proteins such as SASS6, CENPJ/CPAP, CCP110, CEP135 and gamma-tubulin. When overexpressed, it is able to induce centrosome amplification through the simultaneous generation of multiple procentrioles adjoining each parental centriole during S phase. Phosphoryl
   3658..3681    +  misc_feature   MCS (fragment): multiple cloning site
   3685..3749    +  CDS            3xFLAG (fragment): three tandem FLAG® epitope tags, followed by an enterokinase cleavage site
   3773..3857    +  CDS            large T antigen (fragment): large T antigen from SV40 (simian virus 40)
   3880..4001    +  polyA_signal   SV40 poly(A) signal: SV40 polyadenylation signal
   4035..4463    -  rep_origin     f1 ori (sequence partly withheld): f1 bacteriophage origin of replication; arrow indicates direction of (+) strand synthesis
   4490..4594    +  promoter       AmpR promoter: bla
   4596..4953    +  promoter       SV40 promoter: SV40 enhancer and early promoter
   4988..5782    +  CDS            NeoR/KanR: aminoglycoside phosphotransferase from Tn5; aph(3')-II (or nptII); confers resistance to neomycin, kanamycin, and G418 (Geneticin®)
   5803..5955    +  CDS            ble (fragment): BLE_KLEPN - Experimental evidence at protein level: Swiss-Prot protein existence level 1. Binding protein with a strong affinity to the bleomycin family of antibiotics. Binds to CL990; an antimitotic-antibiotic compound. From Klebsiella pneumoniae.
   6014..6061    +  polyA_signal   HSV TK poly(A) signal: herpes simplex virus thymidine kinase polyadenylation signal (Cole and Stacy, 1985)
   6152..6168    -  polyA_signal   bGH poly(A) signal (fragment): bovine growth hormone polyadenylation signal
   6390..6978    +  rep_origin     ori: high-copy-number ColE1/pMB1/pBR322/pUC origin of replication
   7153..7456    +  enhancer       CMV enhancer: human cytomegalovirus immediate early enhancer
   7457..7660    +  promoter       CMV promoter: human cytomegalovirus (CMV) immediate early promoter
