[The description below was written by a language model from this plasmid's Addgene catalogue record and pLannotate feature annotations shown in this document.]
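Description:
pEGFP-C3-PLK4-S305E-3xFLAG is a 7.7 kb mammalian expression plasmid built on the Clontech pEGFP-C3 backbone. It is maintained in E. coli through a high-copy ColE1/pUC-type origin and selected with kanamycin. The same NeoR/KanR (Tn5 aminoglycoside phosphotransferase) gene serves both hosts. A bacterial bla-type promoter drives it in E. coli, while an SV40 enhancer/early promoter with the HSV TK polyadenylation signal drives it in mammalian cells, allowing G418 selection of stable transfectants. An f1 origin is also present for single-stranded DNA production. The short annotated fragments of ble, bGH poly(A) and SV40 large T antigen appear to be backbone remnants or partial matches rather than functional elements.

The payload is a single fusion open reading frame expressed from the human CMV immediate-early enhancer and promoter and terminated by the SV40 poly(A) signal. EGFP sits at the N terminus, followed by a short multiple-cloning-site linker. Next comes the 2,910 bp coding sequence of human PLK4 isoform 1, inserted at HindIII sites, and then a C-terminal 3xFLAG epitope. PLK4 (also called SAK or STK18) is a serine/threonine kinase central to centriole duplication, and its overexpression can drive centrosome amplification. This version carries an S305E substitution. Replacing serine with glutamate is commonly used to mimic phosphorylation, and the associated publication concerns PLK4 autophosphorylation, though the record itself does not state the rationale. The EGFP tag allows the kinase's localisation to be followed by fluorescence in transfected cells. The FLAG tag allows immunodetection or affinity purification, which suits studies of how modification at this residue affects PLK4 behaviour and centriole duplication.
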