Addgene plasmid #69840: pEGFP-C3-PLK4-S305E-3xFLAG
Purpose: This plasmid encodes PLK4 isoform 1 carrying an S305E mutation with an N-terminal EGFP tag and C-terminal 3xFLAG tag
Depositing lab: Michel Bornens. Depositing organization: Institut Curie. Publication: Autophosphorylation of polo-like kinase 4 and its role in centriole duplication. Sillibourne JE, Tack F, Vloemans N, Boeckx A, Thambirajah S, Bonnet P, Ramaekers FC, Bornens M, Grand-Perret T. Mol Biol Cell. 2010 Feb 15;21(4):547-61. doi: 10.1091/mbc.E09-06-0505. Epub 2009 Dec 23. PubMed 20032307.
Backbone
  Vector backbone: pEGFP-C3
  Backbone manufacturer: Clontech
  Backbone size w/o insert (bp): 4794
  Total vector size (bp): 7704
  Vector type: Mammalian Expression
  Selectable markers: Neomycin (select with G418)
Growth in bacteria
  Bacterial resistance: Kanamycin, 50 μg/mL
  Growth temperature: 37°C
  Growth strain: DH5alpha
  Copy number: High Copy
Gene/Insert
  Gene/Insert name: PLK4
  Species: H. sapiens (human)
  Insert size (bp): 2910
  Mutation: S305E
  GenBank ID: NM_014264
  Entrez Gene: PLK4 (a.k.a. MCCRP2, SAK, STK18)
  Promoter: CMV
  Tag / fusion protein: EGFP (N terminal on insert); 3xFLAG tag (C terminal on insert)
  Cloning method: Restriction Enzyme; 5′ cloning site Hind III (not destroyed); 3′ cloning site Hind III (not destroyed)
  Sequencing primers: 5′ GFP 3' Fw (TTCGTGACCGCCGCCGGGATCA)
Terms and licenses: Academic/Nonprofit Terms; Industry Terms: Not Available to Industry
How to cite: pEGFP-C3-PLK4-S305E-3xFLAG was a gift from Michel Bornens (Addgene plasmid # 69840 ; http://n2t.net/addgene:69840 ; RRID:Addgene_69840)
