>Addgene plasmid #69840 | pEGFP-C3-PLK4-S305E-3xFLAG | addgene partial sequence | sequence record 127659 | CMV-d2eGFP-F 5'-TATATCATGGCCGACAAGC-3'
TCCGCCACAACATCGAGGACGGCAGCGTGCAGCTCGCCGACCACTACCAGCAGAACACCCCCATCGGCGA
CGGCCCCGTGCTGCTGCCCGACAACCACTACCTGAGCACCCAGTCCGCCCTGAGCAAAGACCCCAACGAG
AAGCGCGATCACATGGTCCTGCTGGAGTTCGTGACCGCCGCCGGGATCACTCTCGGCATGGACGAGCTGT
ACAAGTACTCAGATCTCGAGCTCAAGCTTGGTACCATGGCGACCTGCATCGGGGAGAAGATCGAGGATTT
TAAAGTTGGAAATCTGCTTGGTAAAGGATCATTTGCTGGTGTCTACAGAGCTGAGTCCATTCACACTGGT
TTGGAAGTTGCAATCAAAATGATAGATAAGAAAGCCATGTACAAAGCAGGAATGGTACAGAGAGTCCAAA
ATGAGGTGAAAATACATTGCCAATTGAAACATCCTTCTATCTTGGAGCTTTATAACTATTTTGAAGATAG
CAATTATGTGTATCTGGTATTAGAAATGTGCCATAATGGAGAAATGAACAGGTATCTAAAGAATAGAGTG
AAACCCTTCTCAGAAAATGAAGCTCGACACTTCATGCACCAGATCATCACAGGGATGTTGTATCTTCATT
CTCATGGTATACTACACCGGGACCTCACACTTTCTAACCTCCTACTGACTCGTAATATGAACATCAAGAT
TGCTGATTTTGGGCTGGCAACTCAACTGAAAATGCCACATGAAAAGCACTATACATTATGTGGAACTCCT
AACTACATTTCACCAGAAATTGCCACTCGAAGTGCACATGGCCTTGAATCTGATGTTTGGTCCCTGGGCT
GTATGTT
