>Addgene plasmid #69840 | pEGFP-C3-PLK4-S305E-3xFLAG | addgene partial sequence | sequence record 127660 | SV40pA-R 5'-GAAATTTGTGATGCTATTGC-3'
GTTAACACAACAATTGCATTCATTTTATGTTTCAGGTTCAGGGGGAGGTGTGGGAGGTTTTTTAAAGCAA
GTAAAACCTCTACAAATGTGGTATGGCTGATTATGATCAGTTATCTAGATCCGGTGGATCCTTTGTCATC
GTCATCCTTGTAATCGATATCATGATCTTTATAATCACCGTCATGGTCTTTGTAGTCCATCGTCGACTGC
AGAATTCGAAGCTTATGAAAATTAGGAGTCGGATTAGAAAACATCAAAAGGATGGAAGACAGACACTGTA
ATTTCTGTTTGATGTAGTCTGGTAATTTTTCATTTTCTCCATACCTAGTTGTTTGACCATTTGGTGAGGT
ATAACTGATAGAAGACACTCCTGCCTGCACAACCAACTGGGACCCATCATTAAACTGAACCCACACAGCT
CCACTAGTTAACTGTGTAGCCCAACCAACATTTTTCACAAAAACAGATTTCAAAAGTTGTGCTGATTTAG
GAAGACAATCTTTTAGACTATTAGAAGAGATGTCTGTTCCAGAAGCTGTAGTTGTAAGACCAAGTCCTTC
ATTTGTAACCATAGAGGGATTAAGGATTGGTGCCTGTGTTGGAGAAGCAGCACTATGCATGACCATTCTG
TTGAAAGATGCTCTATCTCTCGTTGGGTAATTTGAGTCCACAGAAGGAGGAGGTGATAAGGCCTTAGGTG
AACTAGTACTACCAGGTTTTCTTCCTATGATTATTGGGAAAAAGGGAGCACTCCTAGTTTTCCTTTCCTC
TTCTGAAATTATGGATTCCAGTGCTAAACAAATACGATGACCCTCATTAGCATGGTCCATATACATTTTT
ATCTCCTCTTTCAAGCTATTAACTTCACTT
