>Addgene plasmid #69840 | pEGFP-C3-PLK4-S305E-3xFLAG | addgene partial sequence | sequence record 129137 | hPLK4int-F 5'-ACTTCGTAGAAATCCAGCAG-3'
GTCCCGAAATTCTTCAACAAAAAGTAAAGATTTAGGAACTGTGGAAGACTCAATTGATAGTGGGCATGCC
ACAATTTCTACTGCAATTACAGCTTCTTCCAGTACCAGTATAAGTGGTGAATTATTTGACAAAAGAAGAC
TTTTGATTGGTCAGCCACTCCCAAATAAAATGACTGTATTTCCAAAGAATAAAAGTTCAACTGATTTTTC
TTCTTCAGGAGATGGAAACAGTTTTTATACTCAGTGGGGAAATCAAGAAACCAGTAATAGTGGAAGGGGA
AGAGTAATTCAAGATGCAGAAGAAAGGCCACATTCTCGATACCTTCGTAGAGCTTATTCCTCTGATAGAT
CTGGCACTTCTAATAGTCAGTCTCAAGCAAAAACATATACAATGGAACGATGTCACTCAGCAGAAATGCT
TTCAGTGTCCAAAAGATCAGGAGGAGGTGAAAATGAAGAGAGGTACTCACCCACAGACAACAATGCCAAC
ATTTTTAACTTCTTTAAAGAAAAGACATCCAGTAGTTCTGGATCTTTTGAAAGACCTGATAACAATCAAG
CACTCTCCAATCATCTTTGTCCAGGAAAAACTCCTTTTCCATTTGCAGACCCGACACCTCAGACTGAAAC
CGTACAACAGTGGTTTGGGAATCTGCAAATAAATGCTCATTTAAGAAAAACTACTGAATATGACAGCATC
AGCCCAAACCGGGACTTCCAGGGCCATCCAGATTTGCAGAAGGACACATC
